>Addgene plasmid #234702 | p359_DG | addgene full sequence | sequence record 467850 | Addgene NGS Result
TTGAGATCCTTTTTTTCTGCGCGTAATCTGCTGCTTGCAAACAAAAAAACCACCGCTACCAGCGGTGGTT
TGTTTGCCGGATCAAGAGCTACCAACTCTTTTTCCGAAGGTAACTGGCTTCAGCAGAGCGCAGATACCAA
ATACTGTCCTTCTAGTGTAGCCGTAGTTAGGCCACCACTTCAAGAACTCTGTAGCACCGCCTACATACCT
CGCTCTGCTAATCCTGTTACCAGTGGCTGCTGCCAGTGGCGATAAGTCGTGTCTTACCGGGTTGGACTCA
AGACGATAGTTACCGGATAAGGCGCAGCGGTCGGGCTGAACGGGGGGTTCGTGCACACAGCCCAGCTTGG
AGCGAACGACCTACACCGAACTGAGATACCTACAGCGTGAGCTATGAGAAAGCGCCACGCTTCCCGAAGG
GAGAAAGGCGGACAGGTATCCGGTAAGCGGCAGGGTCGGAACAGGAGAGCGCACGAGGGAGCTTCCAGGG
GGAAACGCCTGGTATCTTTATAGTCCTGTCGGGTTTCGCCACCTCTGACTTGAGCGTCGATTTTTGTGAT
GCTCGTCAGGGGGGCGGAGCCTATGGAAAAACGCCAGCAACGCGGCCTTTTTACGGTTCCTGGCCTTTTG
CTGGCCTTTTGCTCACATGTTCTTTCCTGCGTTATCCCCTGATTCTGTGGATAACCGTATTACCGCCTTT
GAGTGAGCTGATACCGCTCGCCGCAGCCGAACGACCGAGCGCAGCGAGTCAGTGAGCGAGGAAGCGGAAG
AGCGCCTGATGCGGTATTTTCTCCTTACGCATCTGTGCGGTATTTCACACCGCAATGGTGCACTCTCAGT
ACAATCTGCTCTGATGCCGCATAGTTAAGCCAGTATACACTCCGCTATCGCTACGTGACTGGGTCATGGC
TGCGCCCCGACACCCGCCAACACCCGCTGACGCGCCCTGACGGGCTTGTCTGCTCCCGGCATCCGCTTAC
AGACAAGCTGTGACCGTCTCCGGGAGCTGCATGTGTCAGAGGTTTTCACCGTCATCACCGAAACGCGCGA
GGCAGCTGCGGTAAAGCTCATCAGCGTGGTCGTGAAGCGATTCACAGATGTCTGCCTGTTCATCCGCGTC
CAGCTCGTTGAGTTTCTCCAGAAGCGTTAATGTCTGGCTTCTGATAAAGCGGGCCATGTTAAGGGCGGTT
TTTTCCTGTTTGGTCACTGATGCCTCCGTGTAAGGGGGATTTCTGTTCATGGGGGTAATGATACCGATGA
AACGAGAGAGGATGCTCACGATACGGGTTACTGATGATGAACATGCCCGGTTACTGGAACGTTGTGAGGG
TAAACAACTGGCGGTATGGATGCGGCGGGACCAGAGAAAAATCACTCAGGGTCAATGCCAGCGCTTCGTT
AATACAGATGTAGGTGTTCCACAGGGTAGCCAGCAGCATCCTGCGATGCAGATCCGGAACATAATGGTGC
AGGGCGCTGACTTCCGCGTTTCCAGACTTTACGAAACACGGAAACCGAAGACCATTCATGTTGTTGCTCA
GGTCGCAGACGTTTTGCAGCAGCAGTCGCTTCACGTTCGCTCGCGTATCGGTGATTCATTCTGCTAACCA
GTAAGGCAACCCCGCCAGCCTAGCCGGGTCCTCAACGACAGGAGCACGATCATGCGCACCCGTGGGGCCG
CCATGCCGGCGATAATGGCCTGCTTCTCGCCGAAACGTTTGGTGGCGGGACCAGTGACGAAGGCTTGAGC
GAGGGCGTGCAAGATTCCGAATACCGCAAGCGACAGGCCGATCATCGTCGCGCTCCAGCGAAAGCGGTCC
TCGCCGAAAATGACCCAGAGCGCTGCCGGCACCTGTCCTACGAGTTGCATGATAAAGAAGACAGTCATAA
GTGCGGCGACGATAGTCATGCCCCGCGCCCACCGGAAGGAGCTGACTGGGTTGAAGGCTCTCAAGGGCAT
CGGTCGAGATCCCGGTGCCTAATGAGTGAGCTAACTTACATTAATTGCGTTGCGCTCACTGCCCGCTTTC
CAGTCGGGAAACCTGTCGTGCCAGCTGCATTAATGAATCGGCCAACGCGCGGGGAGAGGCGGTTTGCGTA
TTGGGCGCCAGGGTGGTTTTTCTTTTCACCAGTGAGACGGGCAACAGCTGATTGCCCTTCACCGCCTGGC
CCTGAGAGAGTTGCAGCAAGCGGTCCACGCTGGTTTGCCCCAGCAGGCGAAAATCCTGTTTGATGGTGGT
TAACGGCGGGATATAACATGAGCTGTCTTCGGTATCGTCGTATCCCACTACCGAGATATCCGCACCAACG
CGCAGCCCGGACTCGGTAATGGCGCGCATTGCGCCCAGCGCCATCTGATCGTTGGCAACCAGCATCGCAG
TGGGAACGATGCCCTCATTCAGCATTTGCATGGTTTGTTGAAAACCGGACATGGCACTCCAGTCGCCTTC
CCGTTCCGCTATCGGCTGAATTTGATTGCGAGTGAGATATTTATGCCAGCCAGCCAGACGCAGACGCGCC
GAGACAGAACTTAATGGGCCCGCTAACAGCGCGATTTGCTGGTGACCCAATGCGACCAGATGCTCCACGC
CCAGTCGCGTACCGTCTTCATGGGAGAAAATAATACTGTTGATGGGTGTCTGGTCAGAGACATCAAGAAA
TAACGCCGGAACATTAGTGCAGGCAGCTTCCACAGCAATGGCATCCTGGTCATCCAGCGGATAGTTAATG
ATCAGCCCACTGACGCGTTGCGCGAGAAGATTGTGCACCGCCGCTTTACAGGCTTCGACGCCGCTTCGTT
CTACCATCGACACCACCACGCTGGCACCCAGTTGATCGGCGCGAGATTTAATCGCCGCGACAATTTGCGA
CGGCGCGTGCAGGGCCAGACTGGAGGTGGCAACGCCAATCAGCAACGACTGTTTGCCCGCCAGTTGTTGT
GCCACGCGGTTGGGAATGTAATTCAGCTCCGCCATCGCCGCTTCCACTTTTTCCCGCGTTTTCGCAGAAA
CGTGGCTGGCCTGGTTCACCACGCGGGAAACGGTCTGATAAGAGACACCGGCATACTCTGCGACATCGTA
TAACGTTACTGGTTTCACATTCACCACCCTGAATTGACTCTCTTCCGGGCGCTATCATGCCATACCGCGA
AAGGTTTTGCGCCATTCGATGGTGTCCGGGATCTCGACGCTCTCCCTTATGCGACTCCTGCATTAGGAAG
CAGCCCAGTAGTAGGTTGAGGCCGTTGAGCACCGCCGCCGCAAGGAATGGTGCATGCAAGGAGATGGCGC
CCAACAGTCCCCCGGCCACGGGGCCTGCCACCATACCCACGCCGAAACAAGCGCTCATGAGCCCGAAGTG
GCGAGCCCGATCTTCCCCATCGGTGATGTCGGCGATATAGGCGCCAGCAACCGCACCTGTGGCGCCGGTG
ATGCCGGCCACGATGCGTCCGGCGTAGAGGATCGAGATCTCGATCCCGCGAAATTAATACGACTCACTAT
AGGGGAATTGTGAGCGGATAACAATTCCCCTCTAGAAATAATTTTGTTTAACTTTAAGAAGGAGATATAC
CATGGGCAGCAGCCATCATCATCATCATCACCATCATCATCATAGCAGCGGCATGGTGAGCAAAGGCGAA
GAAGATAACATGGCGAGCCTGCCGGCGACCCATGAACTGCATATTTTTGGCAGCATTAACGGCGTGGATT
TTGATATGGTGGGCCAAGGCACCGGCAACCCGAACGATGGCTATGAAGAACTGAACCTGAAAAGCACCAA
AGGCGATCTGCAGTTTAGCCCGTGGATTCTGGTGCCGCATATTGGCTATGGCTTTCATCAGTATCTGCCG
TATCCGGATGGCATGAGCCCGTTTCAAGCGGCGATGGTGGATGGCAGCGGCTATCAAGTGCATCGCACCA
TGCAGTTTGAAGATGGCGCGAGCCTGACCGTGAACTATCGCTATACCTATGAAGGCAGCCATATTAAAGG
CGAAGCGCAAGTGAAAGGCACCGGCTTTCCGGCGGATGGCCCGGTGATGACCAACAGCCTGACCGCGGCG
GATTGGTGCCGCAGCAAAAAAACCTATCCGAACGATAAAACCATTATTAGCACCTTTAAATGGAGCTATA
CCACCGGCAACGGCAAACGCTATCGCAGCACCGCGCGCACCACCTATACCTTTGCGAAACCGATGGCGGC
GAACTATCTGAAAAATCAGCCGATGTATGTGTTTCGTAAGACCGAGTTGAAACACAGCAAAACCGAGCTT
AATTTCAAAGAATGGCAGAAAGCGTTTACCGATGTGATGGGCATGGATGAACTGTATAAACTGGAAGTGC
TCTTCCAGGGCCCGGGATCCAGAGACCGCCTGGCTCTAGTAGCGATCTACACTAGCACTATCAGCGTTAT
TAGCTGCCGCCGCTGCCGCCGGTGCTATGGCGCGCCACGCTGCGTTCATACTGTTCCACCACGGTATAAT
CTTCGTTATGGCTCGTAATATCCAGTTTGCGATCAATGTTAAACGCGCCCGGCATCTGCACCGGTTTTTT
CGCGCGATAGGTGGTTTTAAAATCCGCCAGATAGCGGCCGCCATCTTTCAGGCGCAGCGCCATTTTAATA
TCGCCTTTCAGCACCACATCTTCCGGATACAGGCGTTCGGTGCTCGCTTCCCAGCCCATCGTTTTTTTCT
GCATCACCGGGCCATCCGGCGGAAAGTTGGTGCCGCGCAGTTTCACTTTATAAATCAGGGTGCCATCTTC
CAGGCTCGTATCTTGCGCCACGCTCACCGCGCCGCCATCTTCAAAGTTCATCACGCGTTCCCATTTAAAG
CCTTCCGGAAAGCTCTGTTTCCAATAATCCGGAATATCCGCCGGATGTTTGGTAAACGCGCGGCTGCCAT
ACATAAACTGCGGGCTCAGAATATCCCAGCTAAACGGCAGCGGGCCGCCTTTGGTCACGCGCAGTTTCGC
GGTCTGCGTGCCTTCATACGGGCGGCCTTCGCCTTCGCCTTCAATTTCAAATTCATGGCCGTTCATGCTG
CCTTCCATATGCACTTTAAAGCGCATAAATTCTTTAATCACCGCTTCGGTGCTATCCATCTAGTATTTCT
CCTCTTTCTCTAGTATGTGTACACAACATACGGCCGGAAGCATAAAGTGTAAAGCCTGGGGTGCCTAATG
AGTGAGCTAACTCACATTAATTGCGTTGCGCTCACTGCCCGCTTTCCAGTCGGGAAACCTGTCGTGCCAG
CTGCATTAATGAATCGGCCAACGCGCGGGGAGAGGCGGTTTGCGTATTGGGTCTCATGAGCTCGAGCACC
ACCACCACCACCACTGAGATCCGGCTGCTAACAAAGCCCGAAAGGAAGCTGAGTTGGCTGCTGCCACCGC
TGAGCAATAACTAGCATAACCCCTTGGGGCCTCTAAACGGGTCTTGAGGGGTTTTTTGCTGAAAGGAGGA
ACTATATCCGGATTGGCGAATGGG
[124 nt withheld, positions 5485-5608]
C
[91 nt withheld, positions 5610-5700]
A
[49 nt withheld, positions 5702-5750]
CCTTTGACGTTGGAGTCCACGTTCTTT
[37 nt withheld, positions 5778-5814]
ACCCTATCTCGGTCTATTCTTTTGATTTATAAGGGATTTTGCCGATTTCGGCCTATTGGTTAAAAAATGA
GCTGATTTAACAAAAATTTAACGCGAATTTTAACAAAATATTAACGCTTACAATTTAGGTGGCACTTTTC
GGGGAAATGTGCGCGGAACCCCTATTTGTTTATTTTTCTAAATACATTCAAATATGTATCCGCTCATGAA
TTAATTCTTAGAAAAACTCATCGAGCATCAAATGAAACTGCAATTTATTCATATCAGGATTATCAATACC
ATATTTTTGAAAAAGCCGTTTCTGTAATGAAGGAGAAAACTCACCGAGGCAGTTCCATAGGATGGCAAGA
TCCTGGTATCGGTCTGCGATTCCGACTCGTCCAACATCAATACAACCTATTAATTTCCCCTCGTCAAAAA
TAAGGTTATCAAGTGAGAAATCACCATGAGTGACGACTGAATCCGGTGAGAATGGCAAAAGTTTATGCAT
TTCTTTCCAGACTTGTTCAACAGGCCAGCCATTACGCTCGTCATCAAAATCACTCGCATCAACCAAACCG
TTATTCATTCGTGATTGCGCCTGAGCGAGACGAAATACGCGATCGCTGTTAAAAGGACAATTACAAACAG
GAATCGAATGCAACCGGCGCAGGAACACTGCCAGCGCATCAACAATATTTTCACCTGAATCAGGATATTC
TTCTAATACCTGGAATGCTGTTTTCCCGGGGATCGCAGTGGTGAGTAACCATGCATCATCAGGAGTACGG
ATAAAATGCTTGATGGTCGGAAGAGGCATAAATTCCGTCAGCCAGTTTAGTCTGACCATCTCATCTGTAA
CATCATTGGCAACGCTACCTTTGCCATGTTTCAGAAACAACTCTGGCGCATCGGGCTTCCCATACAATCG
ATAGATTGTCGCACCTGATTGCCCGACATTATCGCGAGCCCATTTATACCCATATAAATCAGCATCCATG
TTGGAATTTAATCGCGGCCTAGAGCAAGACGTTTCCCGTTGAATATGGCTCATAACACCCCTTGTATTAC
TGTTTATGTAAGCAGACAGTTTTATTGTTCATGACCAAAATCCCTTAACGTGAGTTTTCGTTCCACTGAG
CGTCAGACCCCGTAGAAAAGATCAAAGGATCTTC
Features (pLannotate 1.2.2; 24 found; start..end, strand, type, name):
      1..589     +  rep_origin     ori: high-copy-number ColE1/pMB1/pBR322/pUC origin of replication
    775..914     -  misc_feature   bom: basis of mobility region from pBR322
   1016..1207    -  CDS            rop: Rop protein, which maintains plasmids at low copy number; rop
   1224..1604    +  CDS            YPB1_ECOLX: Protein predicted: Swiss-Prot protein existence level 4. From Escherichia coli.
   1676..1967    -  CDS            TcR (fragment): tetracycline efflux protein; tet; confers resistance to tetracycline
   1982..2003    -  protein_bind   CAP binding site: CAP binding activates transcription in the presence of cAMP. E. coli catabolite activator protein
   2016..3098    -  CDS            lacI: lac repressor; lacI; The lac repressor binds to the lac operator to inhibit transcription in E. coli. This inhibition can be relieved by adding lactose or isopropyl-β-D-thiogalactopyranoside (IPTG).
   3099..3176    -  promoter       lacI promoter: lacI
   3184..3463    -  CDS            TcR (fragment): tetracycline efflux protein; tet; confers resistance to tetracycline
   3485..3503    +  promoter       T7 promoter: promoter for bacteriophage T7 RNA polymerase
   3504..3528    +  protein_bind   lac operator: The lac repressor binds to the lac operator to inhibit transcription in E. coli. This inhibition can be relieved by adding lactose or isopropyl-β-D-thiogalactopyranoside (IPTG). lac repressor encoded by lacI
   3543..3565    +  RBS            RBS: efficient ribosome binding site from bacteriophage T7 gene 10 (Olins and Rangwala, 1989)
   3584..3600    +  CDS            capTEV™ (fragment): composite tag for in vivo biotinylation, TEV protease cleavage, and 6xHis tagging
   3623..4330    +  CDS            mNeonGreen: mNeonGreen is a basic (constitutively fluorescent) green/yellow fluorescent protein published in 2013, derived from Branchiostoma lanceolatum. It is reported to be a very rapidly-maturing monomer with moderate acid sensitivity.
   4425..5087    -  CDS            mScarlet: mScarlet is a basic (constitutively fluorescent) red fluorescent protein published in 2016, derived from synthetic construct. It has moderate acid sensitivity.
   5134..5163    -  promoter       lac promoter: promoter for the E. coli lac operon
   5178..5199    -  protein_bind   CAP binding site: CAP binding activates transcription in the presence of cAMP. E. coli catabolite activator protein
   5212..5301    -  CDS            lacI (fragment): lac repressor; lacI; The lac repressor binds to the lac operator to inhibit transcription in E. coli. This inhibition can be relieved by adding lactose or isopropyl-β-D-thiogalactopyranoside (IPTG).
   5317..5334    +  CDS            9xHis (fragment): 9xHis affinity tag
   5344..5393    +  CDS            SET1 (fragment): solubility-enhancement tag derived from T7 phage gene 10B
   5401..5448    +  terminator     T7 terminator: transcription terminator for bacteriophage T7 RNA polymerase
   5485..5913    +  rep_origin     f1 ori (sequence partly withheld): f1 bacteriophage origin of replication; arrow indicates direction of (+) strand synthesis
   5966..6023    +  promoter       AmpR promoter (fragment): bla
   6032..6847    -  CDS            KanR: aminoglycoside phosphotransferase; aph(3')-Ia; confers resistance to kanamycin in bacteria or G418 (Geneticin®) in eukaryotes
