[The description below was written by a language model from this plasmid's Addgene catalogue record and pLannotate feature annotations shown in this document.]
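Description:
p359_DG is an empty bacterial expression backbone derived from pET28b that has been domesticated for Golden Gate assembly, so that a coding sequence of interest can be inserted scarlessly behind a pre-installed N-terminal His10-mNeonGreen-3C module. It replicates in E. coli from a ColE1/pMB1-type origin accompanied by the bom region and the rop gene, consistent with the low copy number given in the record, and is selected with kanamycin through the aph(3')-Ia (KanR) gene. An f1 origin is also present, as are short tetracycline-resistance fragments that are remnants of the pBR322 lineage.

Expression follows the standard pET arrangement: a T7 promoter with an adjacent lac operator and the T7 gene 10 ribosome binding site drives the fusion, the plasmid-borne lacI gene provides repression that is relieved by IPTG, and a T7 terminator closes the unit. The open reading frame begins with the histidine tag for affinity purification, continues into mNeonGreen as a green fluorescent reporter, and ends with a 3C protease site for removing the tag from the target protein. According to the depositor, there is no glycine scar at the C-terminus.

Downstream of this module sits a dropout cassette in the opposite orientation, in which a lac promoter with a CAP binding site drives a red fluorescent protein (mScarlet3 per the depositor, annotated as mScarlet). BsaI sites flank this cassette and are destroyed on cloning, so successful replacement by an insert is seen as loss of red colony colour. A short His-tag fragment is annotated between the cassette and the terminator, probably a pET28b leftover, although the record does not comment on it. The vector belongs to a suite of pre-assembled pET28b Golden Gate plasmids for protein engineering and expression.
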