Addgene plasmid #234702: p359_DG
Purpose: (Empty Backbone) Golden gate domesticated pET28b for scarless cloning with His10-mNeongreen-3C
Depositing lab: Matthew Wohlever. Depositing organization: University of Pittsburgh (University, School of Medicine, and Cancer Institute). Publication: A suite of pre-assembled, pET28b-based Golden Gate vectors for efficient protein engineering and expression. Gaur D, Wohlever ML. Protein Sci. 2025 Apr;34(4):e70106. doi: 10.1002/pro.70106. PubMed 40130802.
Backbone
  Vector backbone: pET28b
  Vector type: Bacterial Expression
  Tag / fusion protein: His10-mNeongreen-3C (N terminal on backbone)
Growth in bacteria
  Bacterial resistance: Kanamycin, 50 μg/mL
  Growth temperature: 37°C
  Growth strain: DH5alpha
  Copy number: Low Copy
Gene/Insert
  Gene/Insert name: None
  Mutation: No
  Tag / fusion protein: His10-mNeongreen-3C (N terminal on backbone)
Terms and licenses: Academic/Nonprofit Terms; Industry Terms: Not Available to Industry
Depositor comments: The construct includes an N-terminal His10-mNeonGreen fusion followed by a 3C protease cleavage site. There is no glycine scar at the C-terminus . BsaI recognition sites flank mScarlet3 to enable easy visualization of successful cloning through loss of red color. 5' Cloning Site: BsaI (destroyed), 3' Cloning Site: BsaI (destroyed).
How to cite: p359_DG was a gift from Matthew Wohlever (Addgene plasmid # 234702 ; http://n2t.net/addgene:234702 ; RRID:Addgene_234702)
